Addgene plasmid #179843: XLone-Puro CCND2-T2A-luciferase-P2A-eGFP
Purpose: Tunable and temporal expression control of CCND2, luciferase and nuclear eGFP
Depositing lab: Xiaoping Bao. Depositing organization: Purdue University. Publication: Optogenetic Control of Engrafted Human Induced Pluripotent Stem Cell-Derived Cardiomyocytes in Live Mice: A Proof-of-Concept Study. Joshi J, Xu B, Rubart M, Chang Y, Bao X, Chaliki HP, Scott LR, Zhu W. Cells. 2022 Mar 10;11(6). pii: cells11060951. doi: 10.3390/cells11060951. PubMed 35326403.
Backbone
  Vector backbone: Addgene #140027
  Backbone size w/o insert (bp): 5760
  Total vector size (bp): 9146
  Vector type: Mammalian Expression, Luciferase, Synthetic Biology
  Selectable markers: Puromycin
Growth in bacteria
  Bacterial resistance: Ampicillin, 100 μg/mL
  Growth temperature: 37°C
  Growth strain: NEB Stable
  Copy number: High Copy
Gene/Insert
  Gene/Insert name: CCND2 (alt names: KIAK0002; MPPH3)
  Species: H. sapiens (human)
  Insert size (bp): 867
  Entrez Gene: CCND2 (a.k.a. KIAK0002, MPPH3)
  Promoter: TRE3G
  Tag / fusion protein: luciferase (C terminal on insert); eGFP (C terminal on insert)
  Cloning method: Restriction Enzyme; 5′ cloning site KpnI (not destroyed); 3′ cloning site SpeI (not destroyed)
  Sequencing primers: 5′ None; 3′ None
Terms and licenses: Academic/Nonprofit Terms; Industry Terms: Not Available to Industry
How to cite: XLone-Puro CCND2-T2A-luciferase-P2A-eGFP was a gift from Xiaoping Bao (Addgene plasmid # 179843 ; http://n2t.net/addgene:179843 ; RRID:Addgene_179843)
