[The description below was written by a language model from this plasmid's Addgene catalogue record and pLannotate feature annotations shown in this document.]
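Description:
XLone-Puro CCND2-T2A-luciferase-P2A-eGFP is a 9,146 bp mammalian expression plasmid that places a three-gene cassette under doxycycline-inducible (Tet-On 3G) control. It was built on an existing XLone-Puro backbone. In bacteria it replicates from a high-copy ColE1/pUC-type origin and is selected with ampicillin through the β-lactamase gene. The short lacI, lacZα, bom and rop fragments, together with the lac promoter/operator elements, appear to be cloning-vector remnants with no evident function in the design.

The payload consists of two divergent transcription units. On the forward strand, a TRE3GS promoter drives human CCND2 (cyclin D2, 867 bp, cloned between KpnI and SpeI), followed by firefly luciferase (luc2) and EGFP, with an SV40 polyadenylation signal downstream. As the name indicates, T2A and P2A self-cleaving peptides separate the coding regions, so one inducible transcript yields three separate proteins rather than a fusion. The catalogue purpose describes the eGFP as nuclear, but the feature table does not annotate a localization signal.

On the opposite strand, an EF-1α core promoter constitutively expresses a reverse tetracycline transactivator (annotated as an rtTA3 fragment with VP16-derived activation repeats), followed by the puromycin N-acetyltransferase gene and an SV40 poly(A) signal. This unit supplies both the doxycycline-responsive activator and puromycin selection of mammalian cells. No linker between these two coding regions is annotated. No transposon or viral terminal repeats are annotated either, so the record does not show how the cassette integrates.

The stated purpose is tunable and temporally controlled expression of CCND2. Luciferase provides a bioluminescent readout and eGFP a fluorescent readout of induced cells. The associated publication concerns engrafted human iPSC-derived cardiomyocytes in live mice.
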