Features (pLannotate 1.2.2; 20 found; start..end, strand, type, name):
      1..589     +  rep_origin     ori: high-copy-number ColE1/pMB1/pBR322/pUC origin of replication
    772..864     +  CDS            lacI (fragment): lac repressor; lacI; The lac repressor binds to the lac operator to inhibit transcription in E. coli. This inhibition can be relieved by adding lactose or isopropyl-β-D-thiogalactopyranoside (IPTG).
    877..898     +  protein_bind   CAP binding site: CAP binding activates transcription in the presence of cAMP. E. coli catabolite activator protein
    913..943     +  promoter       lac promoter: promoter for the E. coli lac operon
    951..967     +  protein_bind   lac operator: The lac repressor binds to the lac operator to inhibit transcription in E. coli. This inhibition can be relieved by adding lactose or isopropyl-β-D-thiogalactopyranoside (IPTG). lac repressor encoded by lacI
   1255..1336    -  polyA_signal   SV40 poly(A) signal: SV40 polyadenylation signal
   1357..1956    -  CDS            PuroR: puromycin N-acetyltransferase; pac from Streptomyces alboniger; confers resistance to puromycin
   2035..2145    -  CDS            VP48: 3 tandem repeats of the minimal activation domain of herpes simplex virus VP16 (Cheng et al., 2013)
   2075..2772    -  CDS            rtTA3 (fragment): reverse tetracycline transactivator 3 activates expression from Tet-responsive promoters in the presence of doxycycline
   2825..3036    -  promoter       EF-1α core promoter: core promoter for human elongation factor EF-1α
   3078..3445    +  promoter       TRE3GS promoter: 3rd-generation Tet-responsive promoter that can be activated by binding of Tet-On® 3G, modified to eliminate binding sites for endogenous mammalian transcription factors
   3458..4324    +  CDS            CCND2: CCND2_HUMAN - Experimental evidence at protein level: Swiss-Prot protein existence level 1. Regulatory component of the cyclin D2-CDK4 (DC) complex that phosphorylates and inhibits members of the retinoblastoma (RB) protein family including RB1 and regulates the cell-cycle during G(1)/S transition. Phosphorylation of RB1 allows dissociation of the transcription factor E2F from the RB/E2F complex and the subsequent transcription of E2F target genes which are responsible for the progression through the G(1) phase. Hypophosphorylates RB1 in early G(1) phase. Cyclin D-CDK4 complexes are major inte
   4388..6037    +  CDS            luciferase: firefly luciferase synthetic luc2 version of the luciferase gene
   6110..6826    +  CDS            EGFP: EGFP is a basic (constitutively fluorescent) green fluorescent protein published in 1996, derived from Aequorea victoria. It is reported to be a rapidly-maturing weak dimer with moderate acid sensitivity.
   7066..7200    -  polyA_signal   SV40 poly(A) signal: SV40 polyadenylation signal
   7517..7674    +  CDS            lacZα (fragment): LacZα fragment of β-galactosidase; lacZ fragment
   7680..7779    -  misc_feature   bom (fragment): basis of mobility region from pBR322
   7881..7916    -  CDS            rop (fragment): Rop protein, which maintains plasmids at low copy number; rop
   8011..8115    +  promoter       AmpR promoter: bla
   8116..8976    +  CDS            AmpR: β-lactamase; bla; confers resistance to ampicillin, carbenicillin, and related antibiotics
>Addgene plasmid #179843 | XLone-Puro CCND2-T2A-luciferase-P2A-eGFP | addgene full sequence | sequence record 354943 | Addgene NGS Result
TTGAGATCCTTTTTTTCTGCGCGTAATCTGCTGCTTGCAAACAAAAAAACCACCGCTACCAGCGGTGGTT
TGTTTGCCGGATCAAGAGCTACCAACTCTTTTTCCGAAGGTAACTGGCTTCAGCAGAGCGCAGATACCAA
ATACTGTTCTTCTAGTGTAGCCGTAGTTAGGCCACCACTTCAAGAACTCTGTAGCACCGCCTACATACCT
CGCTCTGCTAATCCTGTTACCAGTGGCTGCTGCCAGTGGCGATAAGTCGTGTCTTACCGGGTTGGACTCA
AGACGATAGTTACCGGATAAGGCGCAGCGGTCGGGCTGAACGGGGGGTTCGTGCACACAGCCCAGCTTGG
AGCGAACGACCTACACCGAACTGAGATACCTACAGCGTGAGCTATGAGAAAGCGCCACGCTTCCCGAAGG
GAGAAAGGCGGACAGGTATCCGGTAAGCGGCAGGGTCGGAACAGGAGAGCGCACGAGGGAGCTTCCAGGG
GGAAACGCCTGGTATCTTTATAGTCCTGTCGGGTTTCGCCACCTCTGACTTGAGCGTCGATTTTTGTGAT
GCTCGTCAGGGGGGCGGAGCCTATGGAAAAACGCCAGCAACGCGGCCTTTTTACGGTTCCTGGCCTTTTG
CTGGCCTTTTGCTCACATGTTCTTTCCTGCGTTATCCCCTGATTCTGTGGATAACCGTATTACCGCCTTT
GAGTGAGCTGATACCGCTCGCCGCAGCCGAACGACCGAGCGCAGCGAGTCAGTGAGCGAGGAAGCGGAAG
AGCGCCCAATACGCAAACCGCCTCTCCCCGCGCGTTGGCCGATTCATTAATGCAGCTGGCACGACAGGTT
TCCCGACTGGAAAGCGGGCAGTGAGCGCAACGCAATTAATGTGAGTTAGCTCACTCATTAGGCACCCCAG
GCTTTACACTTTATGCTTCCGGCTCGTATGTTGTGTGGAATTGTGAGCGGATAACAATTTCACACAGGAA
ACAGCTATGACCATGATTACGCCAAGGTCGACTTAACCCTAGAAAGATAATCATATTGTGACGTACGTTA
AAGATAATCATGCGTAAAATTGACGCATGTGTTTTATCGGTCTGTATATCGAGGTTTATTTATTAATTTG
AATAGATATTAAGTTTTATTATATTTACACTTACATACTAATAATAAATTCAACAAACAATTTATTTATG
TTTATTTATTTATTAAAAAAAAACAAAAACTCAAAATTTCTTCTATAAAGTAACAAAACTTTTAGCAGTG
AAAAAAATGCTTTATTTGTGAAATTTGTGATGCTATTGCTTTATTTGTAACCATTATAAGCTGCAATAAA
CAAGTTAACTAAACGGGCCCTCTAGATCAGGCACCGGGCTTGCGGGTCATGCACCAGGTGCGCGGTCCTT
CGGGCACCTCGACGTCGGCGGTGACGGTGAAGCCGAGCCGCTCGTAGAAGGGGAGGTTGCGGGGCGCGGA
GGTCTCCAGGAAGGCGGGCACCCCGGCGCGCTCGGCCGCCTCCACTCCGGGGAGCACGACGGCGCTGCCC
AGACCCTTGCCCTGGTGGTCGGGCGAGACGCCGACGGTGGCCAGGAACCACGCGGGCTCCTTGGGCCGGT
GCGGCGCCAGGAGGCCTTCCATCTGTTGCTGCGCGGCCAGCCGGGAACCGCTCAACTCGGCCATGCGCGG
GCCGATCTCGGCGAACACCGCCCCCGCTTCGACGCTCTCCGGCGTGGTCCAGACCGCCACCGCGGCGCCG
TCGTCCGCGACCCACACCTTGCCGATGTCGAGCCCGACGCGCGTGAGGAAGAGTTCTTGCAGCTCGGTGA
CCCGCTCGATGTGGCGGTCCGGATCGACGGTGTGGCGCGTGGCGGGGTAGTCGGCGAACGCGGCGGCGAG
GGTGCGTACGGCCCTGGGGACGTCGTCGCGGGTGGCGAGGCGCACCGTGGGCTTGTACTCGGTCATCTCG
AGCCTAGGGCCGGGATTCTCCTCCACGTCACCGCATGTTAGAAGACTTCCTCTGCCCTCTCCGCTGCCCC
CGGGGAGCATGTCAAGGTCAAAATCGTCAAGAGCGTCAGCAGGCAGCATATCAAGGTCAAAGTCGTCAAG
GGCATCGGCTGGGAGCATGTCTAAGTCAAAATCGTCAAGGGCGTCGGTCGGCCCGCCGCTTTCGCACTTT
AGCTGTTTCTCCAGGCCACATATGATTAGTTCCAGGCCGAAAAGGAAGGCAGGTTCGGCTCCCTGCCGGT
CGAACAGCTCAATTGCTTGTTTCAGAAGTGGGGGCATAGAATCGGTGGTAGGTGTCTCTCTTTCCTCTTT
TGCTACTTGATGCTCCTGTTCCTCCAATACGCAGCCCAGTGTAAAGTGGCCCACGGCGGACAGAGCGTAC
AGTGCGTTCTCCAGGGAGAAGCCTTGCTGACACAGGAACGCGAGCTGATTTTCCAGGGTTTCGTACTGTT
TCTCTGTTGGGCGGGTGCCGAGATGCACTTTAGCCCCGTCGCGATGTGAGAGGAGAGCACAGCGGTATGA
CTTGGCGTTGTTCCGCAGAAAGTCTTGCCATGACTCGCCTTCCAGGGGGCAGGAGTGGGTATGATGCCTG
TCCAGCATCTCGATTGGCAGGGCATCGAGCAGGGCCCGCTTGTTCTTCACGTGCCAGTACAGGGTAGGCT
GCTCAACTCCCAGCTTTTGAGCGAGTTTCCTTGTCGTCAGGCCTTCGATACCGACTCCATTGAGTAATTC
CAGAGCAGAGTTTATGACTTTGCTCTTGTCCAGTCTAGACATCTTATCGTCATCGTCTTTGTAATCCATG
GTGGCGGATCCCGCGTCACGACACCTGTGTTCTGGCGGCAAACCCGTTGCGAAAAAGAACGTTCACGGCG
ACTACTGCACTTATATACGGTTCTCCCCCACCCTCGGGAAAAAGGCGGAGCCAGTACACGACATCACTTT
CCCAGTTTACCCCGCGCCACCTTCTCTAGGCACCGGTTCAATTGCCGACCCCTCCCCCCAACTTCTCGGG
GACTGTGGGCGATGTGCGCTCTGCCCACTGACGGGCACCGGAGCCACTCGAGTGGAATTATCACCTCGAG
TTTACTCCCTATCAGTGATAGAGAACGTATGAAGAGTTTACTCCCTATCAGTGATAGAGAACGTATGCAG
ACTTTACTCCCTATCAGTGATAGAGAACGTATAAGGAGTTTACTCCCTATCAGTGATAGAGAACGTATGA
CCAGTTTACTCCCTATCAGTGATAGAGAACGTATCTACAGTTTACTCCCTATCAGTGATAGAGAACGTAT
ATCCAGTTTACTCCCTATCAGTGATAGAGAACGTATAAGCTTTGCTTATGTAAACCAGGGCGCCTATAAA
AGAGTGCTGATTTTTTGAGTAAACTTCAATTCCACAACACTTTTGTCTTATACCAACTTTCCGTACCACT
TCCTACCCTCGTAAAGGTACCGCCACCATGGAGCTGCTGTGCCACGAGGTGGACCCGGTCCGCAGGGCCG
TGCGGGACCGCAACCTGCTCCGAGACGACCGCGTCCTGCAGAACCTGCTCACCATCGAGGAGCGCTACCT
TCCGCAGTGCTCCTACTTCAAGTGCGTGCAGAAGGACATCCAACCCTACATGCGCAGAATGGTGGCCACC
TGGATGCTGGAGGTCTGTGAGGAACAGAAGTGCGAAGAAGAGGTCTTCCCTCTGGCCATGAATTACCTGG
ACCGTTTCTTGGCTGGGGTCCCGACTCCGAAGTCCCATCTGCAACTCCTGGGTGCTGTCTGCATGTTCCT
GGCCTCCAAACTCAAAGAGACCAGCCCGCTGACCGCGGAGAAGCTGTGCATTTACACCGACAACTCCATC
AAGCCTCAGGAGCTGCTGGAGTGGGAACTGGTGGTGCTGGGGAAGTTGAAGTGGAACCTGGCAGCTGTCA
CTCCTCATGACTTCATTGAGCACATCTTGCGCAAGCTGCCCCAGCAGCGGGAGAAGCTGTCTCTGATCCG
CAAGCATGCTCAGACCTTCATTGCTCTGTGTGCCACGGACTTTAAGTTTGCCATGTACCCACCGTCGATG
ATCGCAACTGGAAGTGTGGGAGCAGCCATCTGTGGGCTCCAGCAGGATGAGGAAGTGAGCTCGCTCACTT
GTGATGCCCTGACTGAGCTGCTGGCTAAGATCACCAACACAGACGTGGATTGTCTCAAAGCTTGCCAGGA
GCAGATTGAGGCGGTGCTCCTCAATAGCCTGCAGCAGTACCGTCAGGACCAACGTGACGGATCCAAGTCG
GAGGATGAACTGGACCAAGCCAGCACCCCTACAGACGTGCGGGATATCGACCTGGGCAGCGGAGAGGGCA
GAGGAAGTCTTCTAACATGCGGTGACGTGGAGGAGAATCCCGGCCCTATGGAAGATGCCAAAAACATTAA
GAAGGGCCCAGCGCCATTCTACCCACTCGAAGACGGGACCGCCGGCGAGCAGCTGCACAAAGCCATGAAG
CGCTACGCCCTGGTGCCCGGCACCATCGCCTTTACCGACGCACATATCGAGGTGGACATTACCTACGCCG
AGTACTTCGAGATGAGCGTTCGGCTGGCAGAAGCTATGAAGCGCTATGGGCTGAATACAAACCATCGGAT
CGTGGTGTGCAGCGAGAATAGCTTGCAGTTCTTCATGCCCGTGTTGGGTGCCCTGTTCATCGGTGTGGCT
GTGGCCCCAGCTAACGACATCTACAACGAGCGCGAGCTGCTGAACAGCATGGGCATCAGCCAGCCCACCG
TCGTATTCGTGAGCAAGAAAGGGCTGCAAAAGATCCTCAACGTGCAAAAGAAGCTACCGATCATACAAAA
GATCATCATCATGGATAGCAAGACCGACTACCAGGGCTTCCAAAGCATGTACACCTTCGTGACTTCCCAT
TTGCCACCCGGCTTCAACGAGTACGACTTCGTGCCCGAGAGCTTCGACCGGGACAAAACCATCGCCCTGA
TCATGAACAGTAGTGGCAGTACCGGATTGCCCAAGGGCGTAGCCCTACCGCACCGCACCGCTTGTGTCCG
ATTCAGTCATGCCCGCGACCCCATCTTCGGCAACCAGATCATCCCCGACACCGCTATCCTCAGCGTGGTG
CCATTTCACCACGGCTTCGGCATGTTCACCACGCTGGGCTACTTGATCTGCGGCTTTCGGGTCGTGCTCA
TGTACCGCTTCGAGGAGGAGCTATTCTTGCGCAGCTTGCAAGACTATAAGATTCAATCTGCCCTGCTGGT
GCCCACACTATTTAGCTTCTTCGCTAAGAGCACTCTCATCGACAAGTACGACCTAAGCAACTTGCACGAG
ATCGCCAGCGGCGGGGCGCCGCTCAGCAAGGAGGTAGGTGAGGCCGTGGCCAAACGCTTCCACCTACCAG
GCATCCGCCAGGGCTACGGCCTGACAGAAACAACCAGCGCCATTCTGATCACCCCCGAAGGGGACGACAA
GCCTGGCGCAGTAGGCAAGGTGGTGCCCTTCTTCGAGGCTAAGGTGGTGGACTTGGACACCGGTAAGACA
CTGGGTGTGAACCAGCGCGGCGAGCTGTGCGTCCGTGGCCCCATGATCATGAGCGGCTACGTTAACAACC
CCGAGGCTACAAACGCTCTCATCGACAAGGACGGCTGGCTGCACAGCGGCGACATCGCCTACTGGGACGA
GGACGAGCACTTCTTCATCGTGGACCGGCTGAAGAGCCTGATCAAATACAAGGGCTACCAGGTAGCCCCA
GCCGAACTGGAGAGCATCCTGCTGCAACACCCCAACATCTTCGACGCCGGGGTCGCCGGCCTGCCCGACG
ACGATGCCGGCGAGCTGCCCGCCGCAGTCGTCGTGCTGGAACACGGTAAAACCATGACCGAGAAGGAGAT
CGTGGACTATGTGGCCAGCCAGGTTACAACCGCCAAGAAGCTGCGCGGTGGTGTTGTGTTCGTGGACGAG
GTGCCTAAAGGACTGACCGGCAAGTTGGACGCCCGCAAGATCCGCGAGATTCTCATTAAGGCCAAGAAGG
GCGGCAAGATCGCCGTGGCTAGCGGCAGCGGCGCCACTAACTTCTCCCTGTTGAAACAAGCAGGGGATGT
CGAAGAGAATCCCGGGCCAATGGTGAGCAAGGGCGAGGAGCTGTTCACCGGGGTGGTGCCCATCCTGGTC
GAGCTGGACGGCGACGTAAACGGCCACAAGTTCAGCGTGTCCGGCGAGGGCGAGGGCGATGCCACCTACG
GCAAGCTGACCCTGAAGTTCATCTGCACCACCGGCAAGCTGCCCGTGCCCTGGCCCACCCTCGTGACCAC
CCTGACCTACGGCGTGCAGTGCTTCAGCCGCTACCCCGACCACATGAAGCAGCACGACTTCTTCAAGTCC
GCCATGCCCGAAGGCTACGTCCAGGAGCGCACCATCTTCTTCAAGGACGACGGCAACTACAAGACCCGCG
CCGAGGTGAAGTTCGAGGGCGACACCCTGGTGAACCGCATCGAGCTGAAGGGCATCGACTTCAAGGAGGA
CGGCAACATCCTGGGGCACAAGCTGGAGTACAACTACAACAGCCACAACGTCTATATCATGGCCGACAAG
CAGAAGAACGGCATCAAGGTGAACTTCAAGATCCGCCACAACATCGAGGACGGCAGCGTGCAGCTCGCCG
ACCACTACCAGCAGAACACCCCCATCGGCGACGGCCCCGTGCTGCTGCCCGACAACCACTACCTGAGCAC
CCAGTCCGCCCTGAGCAAAGACCCCAACGAGAAGCGCGATCACATGGTCCTGCTGGAGTTCGTGACCGCC
GCCGGGATCACTCTCGGCATGGACGAGCTGTACAAGCCAAAGAAGAAGCGTAAGGTATAAGTACAAGTAA
GAATTCCGATCATATTCAATAACCCACTAGTAGACCACCTCCCCTGCGAGCTAAGCTGGACAGCCAATGA
CGGGTAAGAGAGTGACATTTTTCACTAACCTAAGACAGGAGGGCCGTCAGAGCTACTGCCTAATCCAAAG
ACGGGTAAAAGTGATAAAAATGTATCACTCCAACCTAAGACAGGCGCAGCTTCCGAGGGATTTGAGATCC
AGACATGATAAGATACATTGATGAGTTTGGACAAACCAAAACTAGAATGCAGTGAAAAAAATGCCTTATT
TGTGAAATTTGTGATGCTATTGCCTTATTTGTAACCATTATAAGCTGCAATAAACAAGTTTGATATCTAT
AACAAGAAAATATATATATAATAAGTTATCACGTAAGTAGAACATGAAATAACAATATAATTATCGTATG
AGTTAAATCTTAAAAGTCACGTAAAAGATAATCATGCGTCATTTTGACTCACGCGGTCGTTATAGTTCAA
AATCAGTGACACTTACCGCATTGACAAGCACGCCTCACGGGAGCTCCAAGCGGCGACTGAGATGTCCTAA
ATGCACAGCGACGGATTCGCGCTATTTAGAAAGAGAGAGCAATATTTCAAGAATGCATGCGTCAATTTTA
CGCAGACTATCTTTCTAGGGTTAAGAATTCACTGGCCGTCGTTTTACAACGTCGTGACTGGGAAAACCCT
GGCGTTACCCAACTTAATCGCCTTGCAGCACATCCCCCTTTCGCCAGCTGGCGTAATAGCGAAGAGGCCC
GCACCGATCGCCCTTCCCAACAGTTGCGCAGCCTGAATGGCGAATGGCGCCTGATGCGGTATTTTCTCCT
TACGCATCTGTGCGGTATTTCACACCGCATATGGTGCACTCTCAGTACAATCTGCTCTGATGCCGCATAG
TTAAGCCAGCCCCGACACCCGCCAACACCCGCTGACGCGCCCTGACGGGCTTGTCTGCTCCCGGCATCCG
CTTACAGACAAGCTGTGACCGTCTCCGGGAGCTGCATGTGTCAGAGGTTTTCACCGTCATCACCGAAACG
CGCGAGACGAAAGGGCCTCGTGATACGCCTATTTTTATAGGTTAATGTCATGATAATAATGGTTTCTTAG
ACGTCAGGTGGCACTTTTCGGGGAAATGTGCGCGGAACCCCTATTTGTTTATTTTTCTAAATACATTCAA
ATATGTATCCGCTCATGAGACAATAACCCTGATAAATGCTTCAATAATATTGAAAAAGGAAGAGTATGAG
TATTCAACATTTCCGTGTCGCCCTTATTCCCTTTTTTGCGGCATTTTGCCTTCCTGTTTTTGCTCACCCA
GAAACGCTGGTGAAAGTAAAAGATGCTGAAGATCAGTTGGGTGCACGAGTGGGTTACATCGAACTGGATC
TCAACAGCGGTAAGATCCTTGAGAGTTTTCGCCCCGAAGAACGTTTTCCAATGATGAGCACTTTTAAAGT
TCTGCTATGTGGCGCGGTATTATCCCGTATTGACGCCGGGCAAGAGCAACTCGGTCGCCGCATACACTAT
TCTCAGAATGACTTGGTTGAGTACTCACCAGTCACAGAAAAGCATCTTACGGATGGCATGACAGTAAGAG
AATTATGCAGTGCTGCCATAACCATGAGTGATAACACTGCGGCCAACTTACTTCTGACAACGATCGGAGG
ACCGAAGGAGCTAACCGCTTTTTTGCACAACATGGGGGATCATGTAACTCGCCTTGATCGTTGGGAACCG
GAGCTGAATGAAGCCATACCAAACGACGAGCGTGACACCACGATGCCTGTAGCAATGGCAACAACGTTGC
GCAAACTATTAACTGGCGAACTACTTACTCTAGCTTCCCGGCAACAATTAATAGACTGGATGGAGGCGGA
TAAAGTTGCAGGACCACTTCTGCGCTCGGCCCTTCCGGCTGGCTGGTTTATTGCTGATAAATCTGGAGCC
GGTGAGCGTGGGTCTCGCGGTATCATTGCAGCACTGGGGCCAGATGGTAAGCCCTCCCGTATCGTAGTTA
TCTACACGACGGGGAGTCAGGCAACTATGGATGAACGAAATAGACAGATCGCTGAGATAGGTGCCTCACT
GATTAAGCATTGGTAACTGTCAGACCAAGTTTACTCATATATACTTTAGATTGATTTAAAACTTCATTTT
TAATTTAAAAGGATCTAGGTGAAGATCCTTTTTGATAATCTCATGACCAAAATCCCTTAACGTGAGTTTT
CGTTCCACTGAGCGTCAGACCCCGTAGAAAAGATCAAAGGATCTTC
